>Addgene plasmid #36056 | pAAV asyn S87A | addgene partial sequence | sequence record 45459 | hGH-PA-R 5'-CCAGCTTGGTTCCCAATAGA-3'
ACCACCCCCCTCCACCCCATAATATTATAGAAGGACACCTAGTCAGACAAAATGATGCAACTTAATTTTA
TTAGGACAAGGCTGGTGGGCACTGGAGTGGCAACTTCCAGGGCCAGGAGAGGCACTGGGGAGGGGTCACA
GGGATGCCACCCGTAGATCTCAAGAAACTGGGAGCAAAGATATTTCTTAGGCTTCAGGTTCGTAGTCTTG
ATACCCTTCCTCAGAAGGCATTTCATAAGCCTCATTGTCAGGATCCACAGGCATATCTTCCAGAATTCCT
TCCTGTGGGGCTCCTTCTTCATTCTTGCCCAACTGGTCCTTTTTGACAAAGCCAGTGGCTGCTGCAATAG
CCCCTGCTCCCTCCACTGTCTTCTGGGCTACTGCTGTCACACCCGTCACCACTGCTCCTCCAACATTTGT
CACTTGCTCTTTGGTCTTCTCAGCCACTGTTGCCACACCATGCACCACTCCCTCCTTGGTTTTGGAGCCT
ACATAGAGAACACCCTCTTTTGTCTTTCCTGCTGCTTCTGCCACACCCTGTTTGGTTTTCTCAGCAGCAG
CCACAACTCCCTCCTTGGCCTTTGAAAGTCCTTTCATGAATACATCCATAGATCCACTAGAGGATCCCCG
GGGAATTCAATCGATGTTCGAATCCCAATTCTTTGCCAAAGTGATGGGCCAGCACACAGACCAGCACGTT
GCCCAGGAGCTGTGGGAGGAAGATAAGAGGTATGAACATGATTAGCAAAAGGGCCTAGCTTGGACTCAGA
ATAATCCAGCCTTATCCCAACCATAAAATAAAAGCAGAATGGTAGCTGGATTGTAGCTGCTATTAGCAAT
ATGAAACCTCTTACATCAGTTACAATTTAT
