[The description below was written by a language model from this plasmid's Addgene catalogue record.]
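Description:
pAAV asyn S87A is an adeno-associated virus transfer plasmid built on the commercial pAAV-MCS backbone (about 4.6 kb without insert) and classified as a mammalian expression/AAV vector. It is maintained in bacteria as a high-copy plasmid under ampicillin selection, and the record lists a recombination-deficient stable strain as the host, a common choice for AAV plasmids because their inverted terminal repeats are prone to rearrangement. No feature table is provided, so the individual backbone elements are not itemised. The names of the listed sequencing primers indicate that the cloning site is flanked upstream by a beta-globin-derived element and downstream by a human growth hormone sequence, consistent with an intron and polyadenylation signal framing the expression cassette.

The payload is a roughly 480 bp insert encoding human alpha-synuclein (SNCA) carrying the S87A substitution, cloned between ClaI and BglII sites, both of which are retained, and expressed from the CMV promoter. Replacing serine 87 with alanine prevents phosphorylation at that residue, so the construct provides a non-phosphorylatable form of the protein. No epitope tag or reporter is recorded. In an AAV transfer plasmid of this type, the cassette lying between the ITRs is packaged into recombinant AAV particles when the replication, capsid and helper functions are supplied in trans. The plasmid can also be used directly for transient expression in mammalian cells. The associated publication examined how the phosphorylation state of serine 87 affects alpha-synuclein aggregation and toxicity in a rat model of Parkinson's disease, and this phospho-deficient variant fits that context, for example as a comparator to phosphomimetic and wild-type forms.
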