Addgene plasmid #36056: pAAV asyn S87A
Depositing lab: Hilal Lashuel. Depositing organization: Swiss Federal Institute of Technology (EPFL). Publication: Mimicking phosphorylation at serine 87 inhibits the aggregation of human alpha-synuclein and protects against its toxicity in a rat model of Parkinson's disease. Oueslati A, Paleologou KE, Schneider BL, Aebischer P, Lashuel HA. J Neurosci. 2012 Feb 1;32(5):1536-44. 10.1523/JNEUROSCI.3784-11.2012 PubMed 22302797.
Backbone
  Vector backbone: pAAV-MCS
  Backbone manufacturer: Stratagene
  Backbone size w/o insert (bp): 4581
  Vector type: Mammalian Expression, AAV
Growth in bacteria
  Bacterial resistance: Ampicillin, 100 μg/mL
  Growth temperature: 37°C
  Growth strain: NEB Stable
  Copy number: High Copy
Gene/Insert
  Gene/Insert name: alpha-synuclein S87A
  Species: H. sapiens (human)
  Insert size (bp): 484
  Mutation: S87A
  Entrez Gene: SNCA (a.k.a. NACP, PARK1, PARK4, PD1)
  Promoter: CMV
  Cloning method: Restriction Enzyme; 5′ cloning site ClaI (not destroyed); 3′ cloning site BglII (not destroyed)
  Sequencing primers: 5′ bglob fw (TCTTATCTTCCTCCCACAGC); 3′ hGH rev (TAGGACAAGGCTGGTGGGCA)
Terms and licenses: Academic/Nonprofit Terms; Industry Terms: Not Available to Industry
Depositor comments: Lashuel Lab Plasmid #205
How to cite: pAAV asyn S87A was a gift from Hilal Lashuel (Addgene plasmid # 36056 ; http://n2t.net/addgene:36056 ; RRID:Addgene_36056)
